>Addgene plasmid #41468 | TAL-3GA4 | depositor partial sequence | sequence record 55337 | TAL-3GA4 sequence 256 bps
GAATGCAGCCAGGCACACGGGCTTACTCCCGATCAAGTTGTGGCCATTGCCAGCAACAAGGGAGGGAAAC
AAGCATTGGAGACTGTCCAACGGCTCCTTCCCGTGTTGTGTCAAGCCCACGGTTTGACCCCTGCACAAGT
GGTCGCCATCGCCTCCAACATCGGCGGTAAGCAGGCCCTGGAAACAGTGCAGCGCCTGCTGCCTGTGCTG
TGCCAGGATCATGGACTGACCCCAGACCAGGTTGTCGCCTGCATTC
