>Addgene plasmid #41468 | TAL-3GA4 | addgene partial sequence | sequence record 55884 | M13_pUC_fwd
AGCGCGCGTAATACGACTCACTATAGGGCGAATTGGGTACCGGGCCCCCCCTCGAGGTCGACGGTATCGA
TAAGCTTGATATTTGGGAATGCAGGCGACAACCTGGTCTGGGGTCAGTCCATGATCCTGGCACAGCACAG
GCAGCAGGCGCTGCACTGTTTCCAGGGCCTGCTTACCGCCGATGTTGGAGGCGATGGCGACCACTTGTGC
AGGGGTCAAACCGTGGGCTTGACACAACACGGGAAGGAGCCGTTGGACAGTCTCCAATGCTTGTTTCCCT
CCCTTGTTGCTGGCAATGGCCACAACTTGATCGGGAGTAAGCCCGTGTGCCTGGCTGCATTCATTTGGAT
CGAATTCCTGCAGCCCGGGGGATCCGCCCGGGCTAGAGCGGCCGCCACCGCGGTGGAGCTCCAGCTTTTG
TTCCCTTTAGTGAGGGTTAATTGCGCGCTTGGCGTAATCATGGTCATAGCTGTTTCCTGTGTGAAATTGT
TATCCGCTCACAATTCCACACAACATACGAGCCGGAAGCATAAAGTGTAAAGCCTGGGGTGCCTAATGAG
TGAGCTAACTCACATTAATTGCGTTGCGCTCACTGCCCGCTTTCCAGTCGGGAAACCTGTCGTGCCAGCT
GCATTAATGAATCGGCCAACGCGCGGGGAGAGGCGGTTTGCGTATTGGGCGCTCTTCCGCTTCCTCGCTC
ACTGACTCGCTGCGCTCGGTCGTTCGGCTGCGGCGAGCGGTATCAGCTCACTCAAAGGCGGTAATACGGT
TATCCACAGAATCAGGGGATAACGCAGGAAAGAACATGTGAGCAAAAGGCCAGCAAAAGGCCAGGAACCG
TAAAAAGGCCGCGTTGCTGGCGTTTTTCCATAGGCTCCGCCCCCCTGACGAGCATCACAAAAATCGACGC
TCAAGTCAGAGGTGGCGAA
