[The description below was written by a language model from this plasmid's Addgene catalogue record.]
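Description:
TAL-3GA4 is a small bacterial cloning plasmid built on the pPCR-Script Amp SK(+) backbone, a commercial PCR cloning vector of about 3 kb. It is maintained in E. coli at high copy number and selected with ampicillin. No mammalian or other eukaryotic expression elements are recorded, so the plasmid appears to serve purely as a storage and propagation vehicle for its insert rather than as an expression construct. The insert is flanked by the standard M13/pUC forward and reverse priming sites, which are listed for sequence verification.

The payload is a 256 bp synthetic fragment named 3GA4. The associated publication describes a ligation-independent cloning (LIC) method for high-throughput assembly of transcription activator-like effector (TALE) genes, which indicates that this plasmid is one member of a library of building blocks for that system. TALE DNA-binding domains consist of tandem repeats of roughly 34 amino acids, each specifying one nucleotide of the target site. An insert of this length would be consistent with a unit of about two such repeats, and the name may encode the target bases and the position of the unit in the assembly. The record does not define the naming scheme or state the repeat composition, so this reading is an inference. The cloning method used to place the fragment in the backbone is listed as unknown, and no feature table is provided.

In practice, library parts of this kind are combined in a defined order to build custom TALE arrays, which are then transferred into effector backbones such as TALE nucleases or transcriptional activators for genome editing or gene regulation.
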