Addgene plasmid #41468: TAL-3GA4
Depositing lab: Veit Hornung. Depositing organization: Universitaetsklinikum Bonn. Publication: A ligation-independent cloning technique for high-throughput assembly of transcription activator-like effector genes. Schmid-Burgk JL, Schmidt T, Kaiser V, Honing K, Hornung V. Nat Biotechnol. 2012 Dec 16. doi: 10.1038/nbt.2460. PubMed 23242165.
Backbone
  Vector backbone: pPCR-Script Amp SK(+)
  Backbone manufacturer: Stratagene
  Backbone size w/o insert (bp): 2961
  Vector type: PCR Cloning Vector
Growth in bacteria
  Bacterial resistance: Ampicillin, 100 μg/mL
  Growth temperature: 37°C
  Growth strain: DH10B
  Copy number: High Copy
Gene/Insert
  Gene/Insert name: 3GA4
  Species: Synthetic
  Insert size (bp): 256
  Cloning method: Unknown
  Sequencing primers: 5′ M13_pUC_fwd; 3′ M13_pUC_rev
Terms and licenses: Academic/Nonprofit Terms; Industry Terms: Not Available to Industry
How to cite: TAL-3GA4 was a gift from Veit Hornung (Addgene plasmid # 41468 ; http://n2t.net/addgene:41468 ; RRID:Addgene_41468)
